Addgene plasmid #156613: pD649-HAsp-CD200-Fc(DAPA)-AviTag-6xHis
Purpose: Mammalian expression of cell-surface protein extracellular domain fused to Fc(DAPA)-Avi-6xHis. Protein is secreted from cells.
Depositing lab: Chris Garcia. Depositing organization: Stanford University. Publication: A Human IgSF Cell-Surface Interactome Reveals a Complex Network of Protein-Protein Interactions. Wojtowicz WM, Vielmetter J, Fernandes RA, Siepe DH, Eastman CL, Chisholm GB, Cox S, Klock H, Anderson PW, Rue SM, Miller JJ, Glaser SM, Bragstad ML, Vance J, Lam AW, Lesley SA, Zinn K, Garcia KC. Cell. 2020 Aug 20;182(4):1027-1043.e17. doi: 10.1016/j.cell.2020.07.025. PubMed 32822567.
Backbone
  Vector backbone: pD649
  Backbone size w/o insert (bp): 6106
  Vector type: Mammalian Expression
Growth in bacteria
  Bacterial resistance: Ampicillin, 100 μg/mL
  Growth temperature: 37°C
  Growth strain: DH5alpha
  Copy number: High Copy
Gene/Insert
  Gene/Insert name: CD200 (alt name: OX2G)
  Species: H. sapiens (human)
  Insert size (bp): 606
  Mutation: Fc region of human IgG contains D265A and P329A mutations (DAPA)
  Entrez Gene: CD200 (a.k.a. MOX1, MOX2, MRC, OX-2)
  Promoter: CMV/SP6
  Tag / fusion protein: Fc(DAPA)-AviTag-6xHis (C terminal on backbone)
  Cloning method: Restriction Enzyme; 5′ cloning site GCGGCCGC (not destroyed); 3′ cloning site GGCGCGCC (not destroyed)
  Sequencing primers: 5′ ATTTAGGTGACACTATAG; 3′ CACGTACCAGTTGAACTTCACC
Resource information
  A portion of this plasmid was derived from a plasmid made by: synthesis by ThermoFisher
Terms and licenses: Academic/Nonprofit Terms; Industry Terms: Not Available to Industry
Depositor comments: Some plasmids in this collection may have an IS4-like element ISVsa5 family transposase upstream of the CMV promoter.
How to cite: pD649-HAsp-CD200-Fc(DAPA)-AviTag-6xHis was a gift from Chris Garcia (Addgene plasmid # 156613 ; http://n2t.net/addgene:156613 ; RRID:Addgene_156613)
