[The description below was written by a language model from this plasmid's Addgene catalogue record and pLannotate feature annotations shown in this document.]
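Description:
pD649-HAsp-CD200-Fc(DAPA)-AviTag-6xHis is a mammalian expression plasmid of about 6.7 kb, built on the pD649 backbone and designed to produce the extracellular domain of human CD200 (also called OX2G or MOX1/MOX2) as a secreted Fc fusion protein. It is maintained in E. coli as a high-copy plasmid through a ColE1/pUC-type origin and selected with ampicillin via a full-length β-lactamase gene. Short annotated fragments of KanR, lacZα, an rrnB terminator, the f1 origin and a lac operator appear to be backbone remnants rather than functional parts.

Expression is driven by the CMV immediate early enhancer and promoter, followed by a fragment of CMV intron A and an SP6 promoter, which allows in vitro transcription and serves as a sequencing primer site. The name indicates an HA signal peptide ("HAsp"), although the automated annotation labels the short leader at this position as an IgH signal sequence fragment. Either way, this leader directs the product into the secretory pathway. The 606 bp CD200 ectodomain insert sits between retained NotI and AscI sites, in frame with a C-terminal human IgG1 Fc carrying the D265A and P329A (DAPA) substitutions, which are generally used to reduce Fc effector binding. The Fc is followed by an AviTag for site-specific biotinylation and a 6xHis tag for metal-affinity purification, and a bGH polyadenylation signal ends the transcript. A separate SV40/EM7-driven cassette with a puromycin resistance gene, a ble fragment and an SV40 poly(A) signal could support selection in mammalian cells.

The plasmid belongs to a collection for producing recombinant cell-surface ectodomains for protein–protein interaction screening. The depositor notes that some plasmids in the collection may carry an IS4-like transposase insertion upstream of the CMV promoter.
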