Features (pLannotate 1.2.2; 20 found; start..end, strand, type, name):
    119..143     -  CDS            KanR (fragment): aminoglycoside phosphotransferase; aph(3')-Ia; confers resistance to kanamycin
    254..842     +  rep_origin     ori: high-copy-number ColE1/pMB1/pBR322/pUC origin of replication
   1067..1084    +  terminator     rrnB T2 terminator (fragment): transcription terminator T2 from the E. coli rrnB gene
   1109..1128    -  CDS            lacZα (fragment): LacZα fragment of β-galactosidase; lacZ fragment
   1584..1600    +  protein_bind   lac operator: The lac repressor binds to the lac operator to inhibit transcription in E. coli. This inhibition can be relieved by adding lactose or isopropyl-β-D-thiogalactopyranoside (IPTG). lac repressor encoded by lacI
   1843..2146    +  enhancer       CMV enhancer: human cytomegalovirus immediate early enhancer
   2147..2350    +  promoter       CMV promoter: human cytomegalovirus (CMV) immediate early promoter
   2486..2529    +  intron         CMV intron (fragment): modified intron A from human cytomegalovirus
   2581..2599    +  promoter       SP6 promoter: promoter for bacteriophage SP6 RNA polymerase
   2603..2640    +  CDS            IgH signal sequence (fragment): signal sequence from the mouse immunoglobulin heavy chain variable region
   3229..4047    +  CDS            IGHG1 (fragment): IGHG1_HUMAN - Experimental evidence at protein level: Swiss-Prot protein existence level 1. Constant region of immunoglobulin heavy chains. Immunoglobulins, also known as antibodies, are membrane-bound or secreted glycoproteins produced by B lymphocytes. In the recognition phase of humoral immunity, the membrane-bound immunoglobulins serve as receptors which, upon binding of a specific antigen, trigger the clonal expansion and differentiation of B lymphocytes into immunoglobulins- secreting plasma cells. Secreted immunoglobulins mediate the effector phase of humoral immunity, which results in
   4262..4373    +  polyA_signal   bGH poly(A) signal: bovine growth hormone polyadenylation signal
   4374..4482    +  rep_origin     f1 ori (fragment): f1 bacteriophage origin of replication; arrow indicates direction of (+) strand synthesis
   4496..4825    +  promoter       SV40 promoter: SV40 enhancer and early promoter
   4873..4920    +  promoter       EM7 promoter: synthetic bacterial promoter&nbsp
   4939..5538    +  CDS            PuroR (fragment): puromycin N-acetyltransferase; pac from Streptomyces; confers resistance to puromycin
   5548..5673    +  CDS            ble (fragment): BLE_KLEPN - Experimental evidence at protein level: Swiss-Prot protein existence level 1. Binding protein with a strong affinity to the bleomycin family of antibiotics. Binds to CL990; an antimitotic-antibiotic compound. From Klebsiella pneumoniae.
   5668..5789    +  polyA_signal   SV40 poly(A) signal: SV40 polyadenylation signal
   5842..6702    -  CDS            AmpR: β-lactamase; bla; confers resistance to ampicillin, carbenicillin, and related antibiotics
   6705..89      -  promoter       AmpR promoter (fragment) (across the origin): bla
>Addgene plasmid #156613 | pD649-HAsp-CD200-Fc(DAPA)-AviTag-6xHis | depositor full sequence | sequence record 302335 | Full Sequence
TTTCAATATTATTGAAGCATTTATCAGGGTTATTGTCTCATGAGCGGATACATATTTGAATGTATTTAGA
AAAATAAACAAATAGGGGTCAGTGTTACAACCAATTAACCAATTCTGAACATTATCGCGAGCCCATTTAT
ACCTGAATATGGCTCATAACACCCCTTGCTCATGACCAAAATCCCTTAACGTGAGTTACGCGCGCGTCGT
TCCACTGAGCGTCAGACCCCGTAGAAAAGATCAAAGGATCTTCTTGAGATCCTTTTTTTCTGCGCGTAAT
CTGCTGCTTGCAAACAAAAAAACCACCGCTACCAGCGGTGGTTTGTTTGCCGGATCAAGAGCTACCAACT
CTTTTTCCGAAGGTAACTGGCTTCAGCAGAGCGCAGATACCAAATACTGTTCTTCTAGTGTAGCCGTAGT
TAGCCCACCACTTCAAGAACTCTGTAGCACCGCCTACATACCTCGCTCTGCTAATCCTGTTACCAGTGGC
TGCTGCCAGTGGCGATAAGTCGTGTCTTACCGGGTTGGACTCAAGACGATAGTTACCGGATAAGGCGCAG
CGGTCGGGCTGAACGGGGGGTTCGTGCACACAGCCCAGCTTGGAGCGAACGACCTACACCGAACTGAGAT
ACCTACAGCGTGAGCTATGAGAAAGCGCCACGCTTCCCGAAGGGAGAAAGGCGGACAGGTATCCGGTAAG
CGGCAGGGTCGGAACAGGAGAGCGCACGAGGGAGCTTCCAGGGGGAAACGCCTGGTATCTTTATAGTCCT
GTCGGGTTTCGCCACCTCTGACTTGAGCGTCGATTTTTGTGATGCTCGTCAGGGGGGCGGAGCCTATGGA
AAAACGCCAGCAACGCGGCCTTTTTACGGTTCCTGGCCTTTTGCTGGCCTTTTGCTCACATGTTCTTTCC
TGCGTTATCCCCTGATTCTGTGGATAACCGTATTACCGCCTTTGAGTGAGCTGATACCGCTCGCCGCAGC
CGAACGACCGAGCGCAGCGAGTCAGTGAGCGAGGAAGCGGAAGGCGAGAGTAGGGAACTGCCAGGCATCA
AACTAAGCAGAAGGCCCCTGACGGATGGCCTTTTTGCGTTTCTACAAACTCTTTCTGTGTTGTAAAACGA
CGGCCAGTCTTAAGCTCGGGCCCCCTGGGCGGTTCTGATAACGAGTAATCGTTAATCCGCAAATAACGTA
AAAACCCGCTTCGGCGGGTTTTTTTATGGGGGGAGTTTAGGGAAAGAGCATTTGTCAGAATATTTAAGGG
CGCCTGTCACTTTGCTTGATATATGAGAATTATTTAACCTTATAAATGAGAAAAAAGCAACGCACTTTAA
ATAAGATACGTTGCTTTTTCGATTGATGAACACCTATAATTAAACTATTCATCTATTATTTATGATTTTT
TGTATATACAATATTTCTAGTTTGTTAAAGAGAATTAAGAAAATAAATCTCGAAAATAATAAAGGGAAAA
TCAGTTTTTGATATCAAAATTATACATGTCAACGATAATACAAAATATAATACAAACTATAAGATGTTAT
CAGTATTTATTATCATTTAGAATAAATTTTGTGTCGCCCTTAATTGTGAGCGGATAACAATTACGAGCTT
CATGCACAGTGGCGTTGACTCAATATTGGCCATTAGCCATATTATTCATTGGTTATATAGCATAAATCAA
TATTGGCTATTGGCCATTGCATACGTTGTATCTATATCATAATATGTACATTTATATTGGCTCATGTCCA
ATATGACCGCCATGTTGGCATTGATTATTGACTAGTTATTAATAGTAATCAATTACGGGGTCATTAGTTC
ATAGCCCATATATGGAGTTCCGCGTTACATAACTTACGGTAAATGGCCCGCCTGGCTGACCGCCCAACGA
CCCCCGCCCATTGACGTCAATAATGACGTATGTTCCCATAGTAACGCCAATAGGGACTTTCCATTGACGT
CAATGGGTGGAGTATTTACGGTAAACTGCCCACTTGGCAGTACATCAAGTGTATCATATGCCAAGTACGC
CCCCTATTGACGTCAATGACGGTAAATGGCCCGCCTGGCATTATGCCCAGTACATGACCTTATGGGACTT
TCCTACTTGGCAGTACATCTACGTATTAGTCATCGCTATTACCATGGTGATGCGGTTTTGGCAGTACATC
AATGGGCGTGGATAGCGGTTTGACTCACGGGGATTTCCAAGTCTCCACCCCATTGACGTCAATGGGAGTT
TGTTTTGGCACCAAAATCAACGGGACTTTCCAAAATGTCGTAACAACTCCGCCCCATTGACGCAAATGGG
CGGTAGGCGTGTACGGTGGGAGGTCTATATAAGCAGAGCTCGTTTAGTGAACCGTCAGATCGCCTGGAGA
CGCCATCCACGCTGTTTTGACCTCCATAGAAGACACCGGGACCGATCCAGCCTCCGCGGCCGGGAACGGT
GCATTGGAACGCGGATTCCCCGTGCCAAGAGTGACGTAAGTACCGCCTATAGAGTCTATAGGCCCACCCC
CTTGGCTTCGTTAGAACGCGGCTACAATTAATACATAACCTTATGTATCATACACATACGATTTAGGTGA
CACTATAGAATAACATCCACTTTGCCTTTCTCTCCACAGGTGTCCACTCCCAGGTCCAACTGCACCTCGG
TTCTATCGAAAACGCGCCTGCTAGCGCCACCATGAAGACCATCATTGCCCTGAGCTACATCTTCTGCCTG
GTGTTCGCTGCGGCCGCCCAGGTTCAGGTTGTGACACAGGATGAGAGAGAGCAGCTGTACACCCCTGCCA
GCCTGAAGTGTAGCCTGCAGAATGCCCAAGAGGCCCTGATCGTGACCTGGCAGAAAAAGAAAGCCGTGTC
TCCCGAGAACATGGTCACCTTCTCTGAGAACCACGGCGTGGTCATCCAGCCTGCCTACAAGGACAAGATC
AACATCACACAGCTGGGGCTGCAGAACAGCACCATCACCTTTTGGAACATCACCCTGGAAGATGAGGGCT
GCTACATGTGCCTGTTCAACACCTTCGGCTTCGGCAAGATCAGCGGCACAGCCTGTCTGACAGTGTACGT
GCAGCCTATCGTGTCCCTGCACTACAAGTTCAGCGAGGACCACCTGAACATCACATGCAGCGCCACAGCC
AGACCTGCTCCTATGGTGTTCTGGAAGGTGCCCAGAAGCGGCATCGAGAACTCCACCGTGACACTGTCTC
ACCCCAATGGCACAACCAGCGTGACCAGCATCCTGCACATCAAGGACCCCAAGAATCAAGTGGGCAAAGA
AGTGATCTGTCAGGTCCTGCACCTGGGCACCGTGACCGATTTCAAGCAGACCGTGAACAAAGGTGGCGCG
CCGGGCGGCGACAAGACCCACACCTGCCCCCCCTGCCCAGCTCCAGAACTGCTGGGAGGGCCTTCCGTGT
TCCTGTTCCCCCCCAAGCCCAAGGACACCCTGATGATCAGCAGGACCCCCGAGGTGACCTGCGTGGTGGT
GGCCGTGTCCCACGAGGACCCAGAGGTGAAGTTCAACTGGTACGTGGACGGCGTGGAGGTGCACAACGCC
AAGACCAAGCCCAGAGAGGAGCAGTACAACAGCACCTACAGGGTGGTGTCCGTGCTGACCGTGCTGCACC
AGGACTGGCTGAACGGCAAAGAATACAAGTGCAAAGTCTCCAACAAGGCCCTGGCTGCCCCAATCGAAAA
GACAATCAGCAAGGCCAAGGGCCAGCCACGGGAGCCCCAGGTGTACACCCTGCCCCCCAGCCGGGAGGAG
ATGACCAAGAACCAGGTGTCCCTGACCTGTCTGGTGAAGGGCTTCTACCCCAGCGATATCGCCGTGGAGT
GGGAGAGCAACGGCCAGCCCGAGAACAACTACAAGACCACCCCCCCAGTGCTGGACAGCGACGGCAGCTT
CTTCCTGTACAGCAAGCTGACCGTGGACAAGTCCAGGTGGCAGCAGGGCAACGTGTTCAGCTGCAGCGTG
ATGCACGAGGCCCTGCACAACCACTACACCCAGAAGTCCCTGAGCCTGAGCCCCGGCGGCAGCGGTCTTA
ATGATATTTTCGAGGCTCAGAAGATTGAGTGGCATGAACACCACCACCATCACCACTAAGGCCGGCCTGT
AGTCACTGGCACAACGCGTTACCCGGTAAGCCAATCGGGTATACACGGTCGTCATACTGCAGACAGGGTT
CTTCTACTTTGCAAGATAGTCTTGAGTAGTAAAATAAATAGATAGAGAAAATCAGCCTCGACTGTGCCTT
CTAGTTGCCAGCCATCTGTTGTTTGCCCCTCCCCCGTGCCTTCCTTGACCCTGGAAGGTGCCACTCCCAC
TGTCCTTTCCTAATAAAATGAGGAAATTGCATCACAACACTCAACCCTATCTCGGTCTATTCTTTTGATT
TATAAGGGATTTTGCCGATTTCGGCCTATTGGTTAAAAAATGAGCTGATTTAACAAAAATTTAACGCGAA
TTAATTCTGTGGAATGTGTGTCAGTTAGGGTGTGGAAAGTCCCCAGGCTCCCCAGCAGGCAGAAGTATGC
AAAGCATGCATCTCAATTAGTCAGCAACCAGGTGTGGAAAGTCCCCAGGCTCCCCAGCAGGCAGAAGTAT
GCAAAGCATGCATCTCAATTAGTCAGCAACCATAGTCCCGCCCCTAACTCCGCCCATCCCGCCCCTAACT
CCGCCCAGTTCCGCCCATTCTCCGCCCCATGGCTGACTAATTTTTTTTATTTATGCAGAGGCCGAGGCCG
CCTCTGCCTCTGAGCTATTCCAGAAGTAGTGAGGAGGCTTTTTTGGAGGCCTAGGCTTTTGCAAAAAGCT
CCCGGGAGCTTGTATATCCATTTTCGGATCTGATCAGCACGTGTTGACAATTAATCATCGGCATAGTATA
TCGGCATAGTATAATACGACAAGGTGAGGAACTAAACCATGACCGAGTACAAGCCCACGGTGCGCCTCGC
CACCCGCGACGACGTCCCCAGGGCCGTACGCACCCTCGCCGCCGCGTTCGCCGACTACCCCGCCACGCGC
CACACCGTCGATCCGGACCGCCACATCGAGCGGGTCACCGAGCTGCAAGAACTCTTCCTCACGCGCGTCG
GGCTCGACATCGGCAAGGTGTGGGTCGCGGACGACGGCGCCGCGGTGGCGGTCTGGACCACGCCGGAGAG
CGTCGAAGCGGGGGCGGTGTTCGCCGAGATCGGCCCGCGCATGGCCGAGTTGAGCGGTTCCCGGCTGGCC
GCGCAGCAACAGATGGAAGGCCTCCTGGCGCCGCACCGGCCCAAGGAGCCCGCGTGGTTCCTGGCCACCG
TCGGCGTCTCGCCCGACCACCAGGGCAAGGGTCTGGGCAGCGCCGTCGTGCTCCCCGGAGTGGAGGCGGC
CGAGCGCGCCGGGGTGCCCGCCTTCCTGGAGACATCCGCGCCCCGCAACCTCCCCTTCTACGAGCGGCTC
GGCTTCACCGTCACCGCCGACGTCGAGGTGCCCGAAGGACCGCGCACCTGGTGCATGACCCGCAAGCCCG
GTGCCTGACACGTGCTACGAGATTTCGATTCCACCGCCGCCTTCTATGAAAGGTTGGGCTTCGGAATCGT
TTTCCGGGACGCCGGCTGGATGATCCTCCAGCGCGGGGATCTCATGCTGGAGTTCTTCGCCCACCCCAAC
TTGTTTATTGCAGCTTATAATGGTTACAAATAAAGCAATAGCATCACAAATTTCACAAATAAAGCATTTT
TTTCACTGCATTCTAGTTGTGGTTTGTCCAAACTCATCAATGTATCTTATCATGTCTGTATACCGTCGAC
CTCTAGCTAGAGCTTGGCGTAATCATGGTCATTACCAATGCTTAATCAGTGAGGCACCTATCTCAGCGAT
CTGTCTATTTCGTTCATCCATAGTTGCCTGACTCCCCGTCGTGTAGATAACTACGATACGGGAGGGCTTA
CCATCTGGCCCCAGCGCTGCGATGATACCGCGAGAACCACGCTCACCGGCTCCGGATTTATCAGCAATAA
ACCAGCCAGCCGGAAGGGCCGAGCGCAGAAGTGGTCCTGCAACTTTATCCGCCTCCATCCAGTCTATTAA
TTGTTGCCGGGAAGCTAGAGTAAGTAGTTCGCCAGTTAATAGTTTGCGCAACGTTGTTGCCATCGCTACA
GGCATCGTGGTGTCACGCTCGTCGTTTGGTATGGCTTCATTCAGCTCCGGTTCCCAACGATCAAGGCGAG
TTACATGATCCCCCATGTTGTGCAAAAAAGCGGTTAGCTCCTTCGGTCCTCCGATCGTTGTCAGAAGTAA
GTTGGCCGCAGTGTTATCACTCATGGTTATGGCAGCACTGCATAATTCTCTTACTGTCATGCCATCCGTA
AGATGCTTTTCTGTGACTGGTGAGTACTCAACCAAGTCATTCTGAGAATAGTGTATGCGGCGACCGAGTT
GCTCTTGCCCGGCGTCAATACGGGATAATACCGCGCCACATAGCAGAACTTTAAAAGTGCTCATCATTGG
AAAACGTTCTTCGGGGCGAAAACTCTCAAGGATCTTACCGCTGTTGAGATCCAGTTCGATGTAACCCACT
CGTGCACCCAACTGATCTTCAGCATCTTTTACTTTCACCAGCGTTTCTGGGTGAGCAAAAACAGGAAGGC
AAAATGCCGCAAAAAAGGGAATAAGGGCGACACGGAAATGTTGAATACTCATATTCTTCCTT
