>Addgene plasmid #156613 | pD649-HAsp-CD200-Fc(DAPA)-AviTag-6xHis | depositor partial sequence | sequence record 302336 | insert (extracellular domain)
CAGGTTCAGGTTGTGACACAGGATGAGAGAGAGCAGCTGTACACCCCTGCCAGCCTGAAGTGTAGCCTGC
AGAATGCCCAAGAGGCCCTGATCGTGACCTGGCAGAAAAAGAAAGCCGTGTCTCCCGAGAACATGGTCAC
CTTCTCTGAGAACCACGGCGTGGTCATCCAGCCTGCCTACAAGGACAAGATCAACATCACACAGCTGGGG
CTGCAGAACAGCACCATCACCTTTTGGAACATCACCCTGGAAGATGAGGGCTGCTACATGTGCCTGTTCA
ACACCTTCGGCTTCGGCAAGATCAGCGGCACAGCCTGTCTGACAGTGTACGTGCAGCCTATCGTGTCCCT
GCACTACAAGTTCAGCGAGGACCACCTGAACATCACATGCAGCGCCACAGCCAGACCTGCTCCTATGGTG
TTCTGGAAGGTGCCCAGAAGCGGCATCGAGAACTCCACCGTGACACTGTCTCACCCCAATGGCACAACCA
GCGTGACCAGCATCCTGCACATCAAGGACCCCAAGAATCAAGTGGGCAAAGAAGTGATCTGTCAGGTCCT
GCACCTGGGCACCGTGACCGATTTCAAGCAGACCGTGAACAAAGGT
